Addgene plasmid #202256: pBC129
Purpose: Level 2 for strain-specific barcode DNA tag with bc156 through Tn7 bacterial insertion, Kanamycin selectable marker and tagRFP fluorescent marker
Depositing lab: Paul Schulze-Lefert. Depositing organization: Max Planck Institute for Plant Breeding Research. Publication: Chromosomal barcodes for simultaneous tracking of near-isogenic bacterial strains in plant microbiota. Ordon J, Thouin J, Nakano RT, Ma KW, Zhang P, Huettel B, Garrido-Oter R, Schulze-Lefert P. Nat Microbiol. 2024 Apr;9(4):1117-1129. doi: 10.1038/s41564-024-01619-8. Epub 2024 Mar 19. PubMed 38503974.
Backbone
  Vector backbone: pBCC099
  Vector type: Bacterial Expression
  Selectable markers: Kanamycin
Growth in bacteria
  Bacterial resistance: Kan + DAP
  Growth temperature: 37°C
  Growth strain: E.coli BW29427
  Growth instructions: Requires media that contains DAP. A supplement
  Copy number: Low Copy
Gene/Insert
  Gene/Insert name: bc156
  Species: Synthetic
  Cloning method: Restriction Enzyme; 5′ cloning site unknown (unknown if destroyed)
Terms and licenses: Academic/Nonprofit Terms; Industry Terms: Not Available to Industry
Depositor comments: This plasmid can be transformed into E. coli BW29427 supplemented with 50 µg/mL of diaminopimelic acid (DAP) or any Pir1 strain. Please visit https://doi.org/10.1101/2023.04.20.537712 for bioRxiv preprint.
How to cite: pBC129 was a gift from Paul Schulze-Lefert (Addgene plasmid # 202256 ; http://n2t.net/addgene:202256 ; RRID:Addgene_202256)
