[The description below was written by a language model from this plasmid's Addgene catalogue record and pLannotate feature annotations shown in this document.]
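Description:
pBC129 is a Level 2 (final assembly) mini-Tn7 delivery plasmid built on the pBCC099 backbone, designed to place a strain-specific synthetic DNA barcode, bc156, into a bacterial chromosome by Tn7 transposition. It replicates from the R6K γ origin, which depends on the pi initiator protein. It is therefore maintained at low copy only in pir-expressing E. coli, such as the diaminopimelic acid-auxotrophic donor strain named in the record, and behaves as a suicide vector in recipients lacking pi. An incP oriT allows conjugative transfer. The backbone, outside the transposon ends, carries an aphA1 kanamycin resistance gene and a sacB cassette with its native promoter for sucrose counter-selection against cells retaining the plasmid.

Between the Tn7R and Tn7L ends, the annotation shows a tac promoter with lac operator driving a TagRFP-family red fluorescent protein (matched by the software as rsTagRFP), followed by a lambda t0 terminator. It also shows an FRT-flanked cassette containing a bar phosphinothricin acetyltransferase gene under the NOS promoter and terminator, which FLP recombinase should be able to excise. Additional lambda t0 and rrnB T1 terminators insulate the cargo. The catalogue entry describes kanamycin as the selectable marker, but the only annotated kanamycin gene lies in the backbone, and the marker annotated inside the transposon is bar; the record does not resolve this difference. The barcode itself is not annotated, though an unannotated stretch lies between the reporter terminator and Tn7L. No Tn7 transposase genes are annotated, so these would presumably be supplied separately. The construct belongs to a barcoding toolkit for tracking near-isogenic bacterial strains simultaneously within plant microbiota.
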