Features (pLannotate 1.2.2; 22 found; start..end, strand, type, name):
     85..284     -  mobile_element Tn7R (fragment): mini-Tn7 element (right end of the Tn7 transposon) Tn7
    308..402     +  terminator     lambda t0 terminator: transcription terminator from phage lambda
    412..441     +  CDS            CmR (fragment): chloramphenicol acetyltransferase confers resistance to chloramphenicol
    504..590     +  terminator     rrnB T1 terminator: Escherichia coli rrnB; transcription terminator T1 from the E. coli rrnB gene
    623..670     -  protein_bind   FRT: FLP-mediated recombination occurs in the 8-bp core sequence TCTAGAAA (Turan and Bode, 2011). FLP recombinase from the Saccharomyces cerevisiae 2μ plasmid
    681..933     -  terminator     NOS terminator: nopaline synthase terminator and poly(A) signal
    956..1504    -  CDS            bar: PAT_STRHY - Experimental evidence at protein level: Swiss-Prot protein existence level 1. Inactivates phosphinothricin (PPT) by transfer of an acetyl group from acetyl CoA. Can also acetylate demethylphosphinothricin but not PTT or glutamate. This enzyme is an effector of phosphinothricin tripeptide (PTT or bialaphos) resistance. From Streptomyces hygroscopicus. Introduced by genetic manipulation and expressed in glufosinate-tolerant maize by Dekalb Genetics.
   1546..1725    -  promoter       NOS promoter: nopaline synthase promoter
   1803..1836    -  protein_bind   FRT (minimal): supports FLP-mediated excision but not integration (Turan and Bode, 2011) FLP recombinase from the Saccharomyces cerevisiae 2μ plasmid
   1878..1906    +  promoter       tac promoter: strong E. coli promoter; hybrid between the trp and lac UV5 promoters
   1914..1930    +  protein_bind   lac operator: The lac repressor binds to the lac operator to inhibit transcription in E. coli. This inhibition can be relieved by adding lactose or isopropyl-β-D-thiogalactopyranoside (IPTG). lac repressor encoded by lacI
   1953..2663    +  CDS            rsTagRFP: rsTagRFP is a photoswitchable red fluorescent protein published in 2012, derived from Entacmaea quadricolor. It has high acid sensitivity.
   2683..2777    +  terminator     lambda t0 terminator: transcription terminator from phage lambda
   3199..3364    -  mobile_element Tn7L: mini-Tn7 element (left end of the Tn7 transposon) Tn7
   3407..3852    +  promoter       sacB promoter: sacR; sacB promoter and control region
   3853..5274    +  CDS            SacB: secreted levansucrase that renders bacterial growth sensitive to sucrose; Bacillus subtilis sacB; negative selection marker
   5322..5346    +  CDS            lacZα (fragment): LacZα fragment of β-galactosidase; lacZ fragment
   5357..5451    +  terminator     lambda t0 terminator: transcription terminator from phage lambda
   5583..6395    +  CDS            aphA1: KKA1_ECOLX - Also known as nptI. Protein inferred from homology: Swiss-Prot protein existence level 3. Resistance to kanamycin and structurally-related aminoglycosides, including amikacin. From Escherichia coli.
   6565..6673    +  oriT           oriT: incP origin of transfer
   6684..7072    +  rep_origin     R6K γ ori: γ replication origin from E. coli plasmid R6K; requires the R6K initiator protein pi for replication
   7103..7189    -  terminator     rrnB T1 terminator: Escherichia coli rrnB; transcription terminator T1 from the E. coli rrnB gene
>Addgene plasmid #202256 | pBC129 | addgene full sequence | sequence record 418934 | Addgene NGS Result
TTAATTAAAGCGGATAACAATTTCACACAGGAGGCCGCCTAGGCCGCGGCCGCGCGAATTTGCCGAATTC
GGATCCGGAGGGAGTGTGGGCGGACAATAAAGTCTTAAACTGAACAAAATAGATCTAAACTATGACAATA
AAGTCTTAAACTAGACAGAATAGTTGTAAACTGAAATCAGTCCAGTTATGCTGTGAAAAAGCATACTGGA
CTTTTGTTATGGCTAAAGCAAACTCTTCATTTTCTGAAGTGCAAATTGCCCGTCGTATTAAAGAGGGGCG
TGGCGCTGCAAGAATTCAAGCTTGGAGGACTCCTGTTGATAGATCCAGTAATGACCTCAGAACTCCATCT
GGATTTGTTCAGAACGCTCGGTTGCCGCCGGGCGTTTTTTATTGGTGAGAATCCAAGCTAGACTGCGATG
AGTGGCAGGGCGGGGCGTAATTTCTTAAGGCAGTTATTGGTGCCCTTAAACGCCTGGGGTAATGACTCTC
TAGCTTGAGGCATCAAATAAAACGAAAGGCTCAGTCGAAAGACTGGGCCTTTCGTTTTATCTGTTGTTTG
TCGGTGAACGCTCTCCTGAGTAGGACAAATCCGCCCGCCGCTGCAAGAATTCAAGCTTGGAGGAAGTTCC
TATACTTTCTAGAGAATAGGAACTTCGGAATAGGAACTTCAATGCCGGTCGATCTAGTAACATAGATGAC
ACCGCGCGCGATAATTTATCCTAGTTTGCGCGCTATATTTTGTTTTCTATCGCGTATTAAATGTATAATT
GCGGGACTCTAATCATAAAAACCCATCTCATAAATAACGTCATGCATTACATGTTAATTATTACATGCTT
AACGTAATTCAACAGAAATTATATGATAATCATCGCAAGACCGGCAACAGGATTCAATCTTAAGAAACTT
TATTGCCAAATGTTTGAACGATCTGCTTGACTCTAGGGGTCATCAGATTTCGGTGACGGGCAGGACCGGA
CGGGGCGGCACCGGCAGGCTGAAGTCCAGCTGCCAGAAACCCACGTCATGCCAGTTCCCGTGCTTGAAGC
CGGCCGCCCGCAGCATGCCGCGGGGGGCATATCCGAGCGCCTCGTGCATGCGCACGCTCGGGTCGTTGGG
CAGCCCGATGACAGCGACCACGCTCTTGAAGCCCTGTGCCTCCAGGGACTTCAGCAGGTGGGTGTAGAGC
GTGGAGCCCAGTCCCGTCCGCTGGTGGCGGGGGGAGACGTACACGGTCGACTCGGCCGTCCAGTCGTAGG
CGTTGCGTGCCTTCCAGGGACCCGCGTAGGCGATGCCGGCGACCTCGCCGTCCACCTCGGCGACGAGCCA
GGGATAGCGCTCCCGCAGACGGACGAGGTCGTCCGTCCACTCCTGCGGTTCCTGCGGCTCGGTACGGAAG
TTGACCGTGCTTGTCTCGATGTAGTGGTTGACGATGGTGCAGACCGCCGGCATGTCCGCCTCGGTGGCAC
GGCGGATGTCGGCCGGGCGTCGTTCTGGGCTCATGGTAGATCCCCTCGATCGAGTTGAGAGTGAATATGA
GACTCTAATTGGATACCGAGGGGAATTTATGGAACGTCAGTGGAGCATTTTTGACAAGAAATATTTGCTA
GCTGATAGTGACCTTAGGCGACTTTTGAACGCGCAATAATGGTTTCTGACGTATGTGCTTAGCTCATTAA
ACTCCAGAAACCCGCGGCTCAGTGGCTCCTTCAACGTTGCGGTTCTGTCAGTTCCAAACGTAAAACGGCT
TGTCCCGCGTCATCGGCGGGGGTCATAACGTGACTCCCTTAATTCTCAGCTTGAAGTTCCTATACTTTCT
AGAGAATAGGAACTTCGGAATAGGTACTTCCGCTACTAGAATTCGAGCGGGGAATTTTTGACAATTAATC
ATCGGCTCGTATAATGTGTGGAATTGTGAGCGGATAACAATTTTCACACAGGAAACAGCTAAATGGTGAG
TAAAGGTGAAGAGTTGATTAAAGAGAACATGCATATGAAGTTATACATGGAGGGAACTGTCAATAATCAC
CACTTTAAGTGTACATCAGAGGGTGAGGGAAAGCCATACGAGGGAACCCAAACTATGAGAATCAAAGTAG
TGGAGGGAGGTCCTCTTCCATTTGCTTTTGATATACTAGCAACAAGTTTCATGTATGGTTCCAGGACCTT
CATTAACCATACTCAGGGAATCCCTGACTTCTTTAAACAGTCTTTTCCTGAAGGTTTTACATGGGAGAGG
GTTACCACTTACGAGGACGGTGGAGTCTTGACAGCAACCCAGGACACTTCATTACAAGATGGATGCCTAA
TATACAATGTGAAAATTAGGGGTGTGAATTTCCCTAGTAACGGACCAGTTATGCAGAAGAAAACACTAGG
TTGGGAAGCTAATACTGAAATGTTGTACCCTGCCGACGGAGGTTTAGAAGGTAGATCCGACATGGCCCTT
AAGCTAGTCGGAGGTGGACACTTGATCTGTAACTTTAAAACCACATATAGGTCTAAGAAGCCAGCAAAGA
ATCTAAAAATGCCTGGTGTTTACTATGTGGACCATAGACTAGAAAGGATAAAAGAAGCAGACAAAGAAAC
TTACGTGGAGCAACATGAGGTCGCCGTCGCTAGGTATTGCGACTTACCTTCCAAGCTAGGTCACAAATTG
AACGCTTAATTAGCTGAGCTTGGACTCCTGTTGATAGATCCAGTAATGACCTCAGAACTCCATCTGGATT
TGTTCAGAACGCTCGGTTGCCGCCGGGCGTTTTTTATTGGTGAGAATCTCCCGCTTTACGAATTCCCATG
GGGAGCATGCGGAGTTACGTCATCCCCACCTTCCGCTGCGTTCTTCATCGATGCCCGCTTAGTGATATGC
TTAAAACTCCAAGCACAGCCTTCTCCCCATGCGGAGATATATCCCACTCCTCGCCGAGGCTGCCATTATG
GGTCCTTGGTTGTCCCTCATTAGGTGATCCGACACTCCTCGCCGAGGCTGCCATTATGACTAACTGATCC
TATTCACGTGTTCCTTTACACATTAATGCTAGATTCGAGAACTCGCTCAGTTGTACTTGCCATGGGGATG
CTGGTTGTCATTGCCCCTCCTTCCTCTAAGTGATAAGGTTACTTCCTCTAAATGACCAAGCAGGGTATCT
AATCCTGTTAACGCTCGCTCAGAGAATTCGCATGCGGAGTCGAGGGAGAACCAGATAAGTGAAATCTAGT
TCCAAACTATTTTGTCATTTTTAATTTTCGTATTAGCTTACGACGCTACACCCAGTTCCCATCTATTTTG
TCACTCTTCCCTAAATAATCCTTAAAAACTCCATTTCCACCCCTCCCAGTTCCCAACTATTTTGTCCGCC
CACACGCTGAGCGAATTCCACGCTTGTGGAATTCCTCGAGGGAGTTCACATATACCTGCCGTTCACTATT
ATTTAGTGAAATGAGATATTATGATATTTTCTGAATTGTGATTAAAAAGGCAACTTTATGCCCATGCAAC
AGAAACTATAAAAAATACAGAGAATGAAAAGAAACAGATAGATTTTTTAGTTCTTTAGGCCCGTAGTCTG
CAAATCCTTTTATGATTTTCTATCAAACAAAAGAGGAAAATAGACCAGTTGCAATCCAAACGAGAGTCTA
ATAGAATGAGGTCGAAAAGTAAATCGCGCGGGTTTGTTACTGATAAAGCAGGCAAGACCTAAAATGTGTA
AAGGGCAAAGTGTATACTTTGGCGTCACCCCTTACATATTTTAGGTCTTTTTTTATTGTGCGTAACTAAC
TTGCCATCTTCAAACAGGAGGGCTGGAAGAAGCAGACCGCTAACACAGTACATAAAAAAGGAGACATGAA
CGATGAACATCAAAAAGTTTGCAAAACAAGCAACAGTATTAACCTTTACTACCGCACTGCTGGCAGGAGG
CGCAACTCAAGCGTTTGCGAAAGAAACGAACCAAAAGCCATATAAGGAAACATACGGCATTTCCCATATT
ACACGCCATGATATGCTGCAAATCCCTGAACAGCAAAAAAATGAAAAATATCAAGTTCCTGAATTCGATT
CGTCCACAATTAAAAATATCTCTTCTGCAAAAGGCCTGGACGTTTGGGACAGCTGGCCATTACAAAACGC
TGACGGCACTGTCGCAAACTATCACGGCTACCACATCGTCTTTGCATTAGCCGGAGATCCTAAAAATGCG
GATGACACATCGATTTACATGTTCTATCAAAAAGTCGGCGAAACTTCTATTGACAGCTGGAAAAACGCTG
GCCGCGTCTTTAAAGACAGCGACAAATTCGATGCAAATGATTCTATCCTAAAAGACCAAACACAAGAATG
GTCAGGTTCAGCCACATTTACATCTGACGGAAAAATCCGTTTATTCTACACTGATTTCTCCGGTAAACAT
TACGGCAAACAAACACTGACAACTGCACAAGTTAACGTATCAGCATCAGACAGCTCTTTGAACATCAACG
GTGTAGAGGATTATAAATCAATCTTTGACGGTGACGGAAAAACGTATCAAAATGTACAGCAGTTCATCGA
TGAAGGCAACTACAGCTCAGGCGACAACCATACGCTGAGAGATCCTCACTACGTAGAAGATAAAGGCCAC
AAATACTTAGTATTTGAAGCAAACACTGGAACTGAAGATGGCTACCAAGGCGAAGAATCTTTATTTAACA
AAGCATACTATGGCAAAAGCACATCATTCTTCCGTCAAGAAAGTCAAAAACTTCTGCAAAGCGATAAAAA
ACGCACGGCTGAGTTAGCAAACGGCGCTCTCGGTATGATTGAGCTAAACGATGATTACACACTGAAAAAA
GTGATGAAACCGCTGATTGCATCTAACACAGTAACAGATGAAATTGAACGCGCGAACGTCTTTAAAATGA
ACGGCAAATGGTACCTGTTCACTGACTCCCGCGGATCAAAAATGACGATTGACGGCATTACGTCTAACGA
TATTTACATGCTTGGTTATGTTTCTAATTCTTTAACTGGCCCATACAAGCCGCTGAACAAAACTGGCCTT
GTGTTAAAAATGGATCTTGATCCTAACGATGTAACCTTTACTTACTCACACTTCGCTGTACCTCAAGCGA
AAGGAAACAATGTCGTGATTACAAGCTATATGACAAACAGAGGATTCTACGCAGACAAACAATCAACGTT
TGCGCCAAGCTTCCTGCTGAACATCAAAGGCAAGAAAACATCTGTTGTCAAAGACAGCATCCTTGAACAA
GGACAATTAACAGTTAACAAATAAATTCGCTGAGCGAGGATGCACATGTGACCGAGGGAAGCTTGCGGCC
GCGTCGTGACTGGGAAAACCCTGGCGACTAGTCTTGGACTCCTGTTGATAGATCCAGTAATGACCTCAGA
ACTCCATCTGGATTTGTTCAGAACGCTCGGTTGCCGCCGGGCGTTTTTTATTGGTGAGAATCCAGGGGTC
CCCAATAATTACGATTTAAATTTGTGTCTCAAAATCTCTGATGTTACATTGCACAAGATAAAAATATATC
ATCATGAACAATAAAACTGTCTGCTTACATAAACAGTAATACAAGGGGTGTTATGAGCCATATTCAGCGT
GAAACGAGCTGTAGCCGTCCGCGTCTGAACAGCAACATGGATGCGGATCTGTATGGCTATAAATGGGCGC
GTGATAACGTGGGTCAGAGCGGCGCGACCATTTATCGTCTGTATGGCAAACCGGATGCGCCGGAACTGTT
TCTGAAACATGGCAAAGGCAGCGTGGCGAACGATGTGACCGATGAAATGGTGCGTCTGAACTGGCTGACC
GAATTTATGCCGCTGCCGACCATTAAACATTTTATTCGCACCCCGGATGATGCGTGGCTGCTGACCACCG
CGATTCCGGGCAAAACCGCGTTTCAGGTGCTGGAAGAATATCCGGATAGCGGCGAAAACATTGTGGATGC
GCTGGCCGTGTTTCTGCGTCGTCTGCATAGCATTCCGGTGTGCAACTGCCCGTTTAACAGCGATCGTGTG
TTTCGTCTGGCCCAGGCGCAGAGCCGTATGAACAACGGCCTGGTGGATGCGAGCGATTTTGATGATGAAC
GTAACGGCTGGCCGGTGGAACAGGTGTGGAAAGAAATGCATAAACTGCTGCCGTTTAGCCCGGATAGCGT
GGTGACCCACGGCGATTTTAGCCTGGATAACCTGATTTTCGATGAAGGCAAACTGATTGGCTGCATTGAT
GTGGGCCGTGTGGGCATTGCGGATCGTTATCAGGATCTGGCCATTCTGTGGAACTGCCTGGGCGAATTTA
GCCCGAGCCTGCAAAAACGTCTGTTTCAGAAATATGGCATTGATAATCCGGATATGAACAAACTGCAATT
TCATCTGATGCTGGATGAATTTTTCTAATAATTAATTGGACCGCGGTCCGCGCGTTGTCCTTTTCCGCTG
CATAACCCTGCTTCGGGGTCATTATAGCGATTTTTTCGGTATATCCATCCTTTTTCGCACGATATACAGG
ATTTTGCCAAAGGGTTCGTGTAGACTTTCCTTGGTGTATCCAACGGCGTCAGCCGGGCAGGATAGGTGAA
GTAGGCCCACCCGCGAGCGGGTGTTCCTTCTTCACTGTCCCTTATTCGCACCTGGCGGTGCTCAACGGGA
ATCCTGCTCTGCGAGGCTGGCCGTAGGCCGGCCGATCTGAAGATCAGCAGTTCAACCTGTTGATAGTACG
TACTAAGCTCTCATGTTTCACGTACTAAGCTCTCATGTTTAACGTACTAAGCTCTCATGTTTAACGAACT
AAACCCTCATGGCTAACGTACTAAGCTCTCATGGCTAACGTACTAAGCTCTCATGTTTCACGTACTAAGC
TCTCATGTTTGAACAATAAAATTAATATAAATCAGCAACTTAAATAGCCTCTAAGGTTTTAAGTTTTATA
AGAAAAAAAAGAATATATAAGGCTTTTAAAGCCTTTAAGGTTTAACGGTTGTGGACAACAAGCCAGGGAT
GTAACGCACTGAGAAGCCCTTAGAGCCTCTCAAAGCAATTTTGAGTGACACAGGAACACTTAACGGCTGA
CATGGGGCGCGCCCAGCTGTCTAGGGCGGCGGATTTGTCCTACTCAGGAGAGCGTTCACCGACAAACAAC
AGATAAAACGAAAGGCCCAGTCTTTCGACTGAGCCTTTCGTTTTATTTGATGCCT
